>Addgene plasmid #229722 | pGWB515_35S-HA-(ΔTP)DM3(Hh-0) S214A | addgene full sequence | sequence record 477965 | Addgene NGS Result
TTTCACGCCCTTTTAAATATCCGATTATTCTAATAAACGCTCTTTTCTCTTAGGTTTACCCGCCAATATA
TCCTGTCAAACACTGATAGTTTAAACTGAAGGCGGGAAACGACAATCTGATCCAAGCTCAAGCTGCTCTA
GCATTCGCCATTCAGGCTGCGCAACTGTTGGGAAGGGCGATCGGTGCGGGCCTCTTCGCTATTACGCCAG
CTGGCGAAAGGGGGATGTGCTGCAAGGCGATTAAGTTGGGTAACGCCAGGGTTTTCCCAGTCACGACGTT
GTAAAACGACGGCCAGTGCCAAGCTTGCATGCCTGCAGGTCCCCAGATTAGCCTTTTCAATTTCAGAAAG
AATGCTAACCCACAGATGGTTAGAGAGGCTTACGCAGCAGGTCTCATCAAGACGATCTACCCGAGCAATA
ATCTCCAGGAAATCAAATACCTTCCCAAGAAGGTTAAAGATGCAGTCAAAAGATTCAGGACTAACTGCAT
CAAGAACACAGAGAAAGATATATTTCTCAAGATCAGAAGTACTATTCCAGTATGGACGATTCAAGGCTTG
CTTCACAAACCAAGGCAAGTAATAGAGATTGGAGTCTCTAAAAAGGTAGTTCCCACTGAATCAAAGGCCA
TGGAGTCAAAGATTCAAATAGAGGACCTAACAGAACTCGCCGTAAAGACTGGCGAACAGTTCATACAGAG
TCTCTTACGACTCAATGACAAGAAGAAAATCTTCGTCAACATGGTGGAGCACGACACACTTGTCTACTCC
AAAAATATCAAAGATACAGTCTCAGAAGACCAAAGGGCAATTGAGACTTTTCAACAAAGGGTAATATCCG
GAAACCTCCTCGGATTCCATTGCCCAGCTATCTGTCACTTTATTGTGAAGATAGTGGAAAAGGAAGGTGG
CTCCTACAAATGCCATCATTGCGATAAAGGAAAGGCCATCGTTGAAGATGCCTCTGCCGACAGTGGTCCC
AAAGATGGACCCCCACCCACGAGGAGCATCGTGGAAAAAGAAGACGTTCCAACCACGTCTTCAAAGCAAG
TGGATTGATGTGATATCTCCACTGACGTAAGGGATGACGCACAATCCCACTATCCTTCGCAAGACCCTTC
CTCTATATAAGGAAGTTCATTTCATTTGGAGAGAACACGGGGGACTCTAGAATGAGCGGGTTAATTAACA
TCTTTTACCCATACGATGTTCCTGACTATGCGGGCTATCCCTATGACGTCCCGGACTATGCAGGATCCTA
TCCATATGACGTTCCAGATTACGCTGCTCAGTGCAGCGCTGTTATCACAAGTTTGTACAAAAAAGCAGGC
TCCGAATTCGCCCTTATGGAAGCGGGATCGGTTTACGTCGATGTAGCTGGGGAATCGAAGTCGGAGCATG
TTACTGGGAAGTGGTTTTCGGTGCCGGAGCTCCGACTGCGTGACCACCGGTTCATAGTTCCTCTTGATTA
TTCCAAAAGTTCTCCCAAAATTACCGTCTTTGCTCGAGAGATCGTTGCGGGTAACTTGAAATTTGGAGCT
TTTTGATTCAGAGCTCTTTCTGTGATTACGAAGCTAAAAGTTTGTGTCTTTTGTTTTTTGTAGTTGGGAA
AGAGGAGCAAGCAATGCCGTATTTATTGTATTTGCAAGGTGGTCCAGGATTTGAAGGTCCAAGGCCTAGT
GAAGCTAGTGGATGGATTCAAAGAGCTTGTGAAGAGTTTCGAGTGGTCTTACTCGATCAAGTATGATGCT
TTCATAGTTTTATACTCTTCTCTGGACAGTTTTTTTAGTCTTTTTGTTGTTCTAATTTTGTTTGTCCTGC
AGCGAGGAACAGGCTTGTCCACTCCTTTAATATGTTCCTCTATGCTTCAATTCAAATCAGCAAAGGAATT
AGCTGATTATTTGGTTCACTTTCGAGCTGATAATATAGTTAAAGATGCTGAGTTTATTAGAGTTCGTCTT
GTTCCTAAGGCTGATCCTTGGACAATTTTGGGTCAGGTAATTTGTCTTTGTATTGTCTATTGGTCATCTT
GCTTCAGTTCTTGTCATTTGATTTTGTATTCATCTTTTTTTCTTCAAATCTACAGGCTTTCGGTGGCTTT
TGTGCACTTACATATCTGAGTTTTGCACCCGAAGGACTCAAACAAGTGCTAATAACTGGAGGAATTCCAC
CAATTGGTAAAGCATGTACAGCAGATGATGTATATGAAGCCGGTTTTGAACAAGTTGCTCGCCAAAATGA
AAAATACTACAAGAGATTCCCTCAAGACATTGAGATTGTTCGTGAACTCGTAAATTACTTGGCTGAATCT
GAAGGTGGCGGGGTGAGGGATTACAACATTTGCTCAATCCACTGACCAGTTTAGTTTAGTTCCTTACTTG
TCTCTGTTTCTTTGTCTTTAGGTACCTCTCCCATCAGGAGGCATTCTTACTCCTAAGGGTCTTCAAACTC
TTGGTCTTTCTGGTTTAGGATCAAGTACTGGTTTTGAGCGCCTGCATTATATGTAAGAGTTTAGCTTAAT
TTTTATCAACCACCTCACATGTTCTGTGTTAAATCTGGCCTTCTTAATTGATCATAGGTTGGAGAGAGTA
TGGGATCCTATTTTAGTTACTGGAGCTCCAAAGTGTATTAGTCAGTTCTTCTTAAACGCTGTAAGAGACC
CACAAAAATTTGTTGTTTTCTGTTCTCAGCTCAAATAAGGAATTCAATAGTCTGAGACATTTTATCGTTG
CTGCAGTTTGAGAGTTGGCATTCTTTTGATGCAAATCCACTATATGCTCTTCTCCACGAGGCCATATACT
GTGAGGTATAGTCTCTTCAAATTTCTCATCTTTTTTTCTATTTCAGACAATTCCTTCTTCTTGTTATCAT
TTATGTTTAAATGGAAACTTTTTCAGGGTGCTTCATCAGGATGGTCTGCTCATAGATTACGGGATAAATA
TGAGTACAAATTCGACGCAATGAAGGCAGTCAAAGAAAGTCAGCCTGTACTCTTCACAGGAGAGGTACAG
GTTTTGAGTATTTCTAATTGTATGGCTCATAGCTTGGATGATTGGTCCACATTGCTTAACTAAAATAGAA
TTTGGATTTGTATAGATGATATTTCCATGGATGTTTGATGAAATTCATGCCTTGAAGCCATTTAAAGCTG
CCGCCGATCTTTTGGCCAAGAAAGAGGATTGGCCTCCATTATATGATGTTCCTAGATTGCAGAATAACAA
GGTCTGTTTCAGAATCTTGATCGTTCTTTCATATGGATCAAATAATTTTACTCTGTTTCACATGATTTCT
TTTTGTAGGTGCCTGTTGCTGCAGCGGTTTACTACGAAGATATGTATGTAAACTTCAAGCTGGTGACGGA
AACAGCTTCTCATATATCGGGTATCAGACTTTGGGTAACGAATGAGTTTATGCATTCGGGTCTTCGTGAT
GCTGGAAGACAAATTATTGATCATTTGTTGGGAATGATCAATGGGAAAAAGCCTCTCTTTTGACCGAATT
CCTATCTAGACCCAGCTTTCTTGTACAAAGTGGTGATAACCTAGAGCTCGAATTTCCCCGATCGTTCAAA
CATTTGGCAATAAAGTTTCTTAAGATTGAATCCTGTTGCCGGTCTTGCGATGATTATCATATAATTTCTG
TTGAATTACGTTAAGCATGTAATAATTAACATGTAATGCATGACGTTATTTATGAGATGGGTTTTTATGA
TTAGAGTCCCGCAATTATACATTTAATACGCGATAGAAAACAAAATATAGCGCGCAAACTAGGATAAATT
ATCGCGCGCGGTGTCATCTATGTTACTAGATCGGGAATTGGTTCCGGAACCAATTCGTAATCATGTCATA
GCTGTTTCCTGTGTGAAATTGTTATCCGCTCACAATTCCACACAACATACGAGCCGGAAGCATAAAGTGT
AAAGCCTGGGGTGCCTAATGAGTGAGCTAACTCACATTAGGCTGAATTAGGCGCGCCTATTTCTATTAAT
TCCCGATCTAGTAACATAGATGACACCGCGCGCGATAATTTATCCTAGTTTGCGCGCTATATTTTGTTTT
CTATCGCGTATTAAATGTATAATTGCGGGACTCTAATCATAAAAACCCATCTCATAAATAACGTCATGCA
TTACATGTTAATTATTACATGCTTAACGTAATTCAACAGAAATTATATGATAATCATCGCAAGACCGGCA
ACAGGATTCAATCTTAAGAAACTTTATTGCCAAATGTTTGAACGATCGGGGAAATTCGGGGGATCGATCC
CGCGAACTGTGGACGAGAACTGTGCCACCAAGCGTAAGGCCGTTCTCTCGCATTTGCCTTGCTAGGCTCG
CGCGAGTTGCTGGCTGAGGCGTTCTCGAAATCAGCTCTTGTTCGGTCGGCATCTACTCTATTCCTTTGCC
CTCGGACGAGTGCTGGGGCGTCGGTTTCCACTATCGGCGAGTACTTCTACACAGCCATCGGTCCAGACGG
CCGCGCTTCTGCGGGCGATTTGTGTACGCCCGACAGTCCCGGCTCCGGATCGGACGATTGCGTCGCATCG
ACCCTGCGCCCAAGCTGCATCATCGAAATTGCCGTCAACCAAGCTCTGATAGAGTTGGTCAAGACCAATG
CGGAGCATATACGCCCGGAGCCGCGGCGATCCTGCAAGCTCCGGATGCCTCCGCTCGAAGTAGCGCGTCT
GCTGCTCCATACAAGCCAACCACGGCCTCCAGAAGAAGATGTTGGCGACCTCGTATTGGGAATCCCCGAA
CATCGCCTCGCTCCAGTCAATGACCGCTGTTATGCGGCCATTGTCCGTCAGGACATTGTTGGAGCCGAAA
TCCGCGTGCACGAGGTGCCGGACTTCGGGGCAGTCCTCGGCCCAAAGCATCAGCTCATCGAGAGCCTGCG
CGACGGACGCACTGACGGTGTCGTCCATCACAGTTTGCCAGTGATACACATGGGGATCAGCAATCGCGCA
TATGAAATCACGCCATGTAGTGTATTGACCGATTCCTTGCGGTCCGAATGGGCCGAACCCGCTCGTCTGG
CTAAGATCGGCCGCAGCGATCGCATCCATGGCCTCCGCGACCGGCTGCAGAACAGCGGGCAGTTCGGTTT
CAGGCAGGTCTTGCAACGTGACACCCTGTGCACGGCGGGAGATGCAATAGGTCAGGCTCTCGCTGAATGC
CCCAATGTCAAGCACTTCCGGAATCGGGAGCGCGGCCGATGCAAAGTGCCGATAAACATAACGATCTTTG
TAGAAACCATCGGCGCAGCTATTTACCCGCAGGACATATCCACGCCCTCCTACATCGAAGCTGAAAGCAC
GAGATTCTTCGCCCTCCGAGAGCTGCATCAGGTCGGAGACGCTGTCGAACTTTTCGATCAGAAACTTCTC
GACAGACGTCGCGGTGAGTTCAGGCTTTTTCATATCTTATTGCCCCCCGGGATCAGATCTGGATTGAGAG
TGAATATGAGACTCTAATTGGATACCGAGGGGAATTTATGGAACGTCAGTGGAGCATTTTTGACAAGAAA
TATTTGCTAGCTGATAGTGACCTTAGGCGACTTTTGAACGCGCAATAATGGTTTCTGACGTATGTGCTTA
GCTCATTAAACTCCAGAAACCCGCGGCTGAGTGGCTCCTTCAACGTTGCGGTTCTGTCAGTTCCAAACGT
AAAACGGCTTGTCCCGCGTCATCGGCGGGGGTCATAACGTGACTCCCTTAATTCTCCGCTCATGATCTTG
ATCCCCTGCGCCATCAGATCCTTGGCGGCAAGAAAGCCATCCAGTTTACTTTGCAGGGCTTCCCAACCTT
ACCAGAGGGCGCCCCAGCTGGCAATTCCGGTTCGCTTGCTGTCCATAAAACCGCCCAGTCTAGCTATCGC
CATGTAAGCCCACTGCAAGCTACCTGCTTTCTCTTTGCGCTTGCGTTTTCCCTTGTCCAGATAGCCCAGT
AGCTGACATTCATCCGGGGTCAGCACCGTTTCTGCGGACTGGCTTTCTACGTGTTCCGCTTCCTTTAGCA
GCCCTTGCGCCCTGAGTGCTTGCGGCAGCGTGAAGCTGATCCGTCGAGATTAATAGAAATAAATTCAGCC
TAATTCGGCGTTAATTCAGTACATTAAAAACGTCCGCAATGTGTTATTAAGTTGTCTAAGCGTCAATTTG
TTTACACCACAATATATCCTGCCACCAGCCAGCCAACAGCTCCCCGACCGGCAGCTCGGCACAAAATCAC
CACTCGATACAGGCAGCCCATCAGTCCGGGACGGCGTCAGCGGGAGAGCCGTTGTAAGGCGGCAGACTTT
GCTCATGTTACCGATGCTATTCGGAAGAACGGCAACTAAGCTGCCGGGTTTGAAACACGGATGATCTCGC
GGAGGGTAGCATGTTGATTGTAACGATGACAGAGCGTTGCTGCCTGTGATCAATTCGGGCACGAACCCAG
TGGACATAAGCCTGTTCGGTTCGTAAGCTGTAATGCAAGTAGCGTATGCGCTCACGCAACTGGTCCAGAA
CCTTGACCGAACGCAGCGGTGGTAACGGCGCAGTGGCGGTTTTCATGGCTTGTTATGACTGTTTTTTTGG
GGTACAGTCTATGCCTCGGGCATCCAAGCAGCAAGCGCGTTACGCCGTGGGTCGATGTTTGATGTTATGG
AGCAGCAACGATGTTACGCAGCAGGGCAGTCGCCCTAAAACAAAGTTAAACATCATGGGGGAAGCGGTGA
TCGCCGAAGTATCGACTCAACTATCAGAGGTAGTTGGCGTCATCGAGCGCCATCTCGAACCGACGTTGCT
GGCCGTACATTTGTACGGCTCCGCAGTGGATGGCGGCCTGAAGCCACACAGTGATATTGATTTGCTGGTT
ACGGTGACCGTAAGGCTTGATGAAACAACGCGGCGAGCTTTGATCAACGACCTTTTGGAAACTTCGGCTT
CCCCTGGAGAGAGCGAGATTCTCCGCGCTGTAGAAGTCACCATTGTTGTGCACGACGACATCATTCCGTG
GCGTTATCCAGCTAAGCGCGAACTGCAATTTGGAGAATGGCAGCGCAATGACATTCTTGCAGGTATCTTC
GAGCCAGCCACGATCGACATTGATCTGGCTATCTTGCTGACAAAAGCAAGAGAACATAGCGTTGCCTTGG
TAGGTCCAGCGGCGGAGGAACTCTTTGATCCGGTTCCTGAACAGGATCTATTTGAGGCGCTAAATGAAAC
CTTAACGCTATGGAACTCGCCGCCCGACTGGGCTGGCGATGAGCGAAATGTAGTGCTTACGTTGTCCCGC
ATTTGGTACAGCGCAGTAACCGGCAAAATCGCGCCGAAGGATGTCGCTGCCGACTGGGCAATGGAGCGCC
TGCCGGCCCAGTATCAGCCCGTCATACTTGAAGCTAGACAGGCTTATCTTGGACAAGAAGAAGATCGCTT
GGCCTCGCGCGCAGATCAGTTGGAAGAATTTGTCCACTACGTGAAAGGCGAGATCACCAAGGTAGTCGGC
AAATAATGTCTAGCTAGAAATTCGTTCAAGCCGACGCCGCTTCGCGGCGCGGCTTAACTCAAGCGTTAGA
TGCACTAAGCACATAATTGCTCACAGCCAAACTATCAGGTCAAGTCTGCTTTTATTATTTTTAAGCGTGC
ATAATAAGCCCTACACAAATTGGGAGATATATCATGCATGACCAAAATCCCTTAACGTGAGTTTTCGTTC
CACTGAGCGTCAGACCCCGTAGAAAAGATCAAAGGATCTTCTTGAGATCCTTTTTTTCTGCGCGTAATCT
GCTGCTTGCAAACAAAAAAACCACCGCTACCAGCGGTGGTTTGTTTGCCGGATCAAGAGCTACCAACTCT
TTTTCCGAAGGTAACTGGCTTCAGCAGAGCGCAGATACCAAATACTGTCCTTCTAGTGTAGCCGTAGTTA
GGCCACCACTTCAAGAACTCTGTAGCACCGCCTACATACCTCGCTCTGCTAATCCTGTTACCAGTGGCTG
CTGCCAGTGGCGATAAGTCGTGTCTTACCGGGTTGGACTCAAGACGATAGTTACCGGATAAGGCGCAGCG
GTCGGGCTGAACGGGGGGTTCGTGCACACAGCCCAGCTTGGAGCGAACGACCTACACCGAACTGAGATAC
CTACAGCGTGAGCTATGAGAAAGCGCCACGCTTCCCGAAGGGAGAAAGGCGGACAGGTATCCGGTAAGCG
GCAGGGTCGGAACAGGAGAGCGCACGAGGGAGCTTCCAGGGGGAAACGCCTGGTATCTTTATAGTCCTGT
CGGGTTTCGCCACCTCTGACTTGAGCGTCGATTTTTGTGATGCTCGTCAGGGGGGCGGAGCCTATGGAAA
AACGCCAGCAACGCGGCCTTTTTACGGTTCCTGGCCTTTTGCTGGCCTTTTGCTCACATGTTCTTTCCTG
CGTTATCCCCTGATTCTGTGGATAACCGTATTACCGCCTTTGAGTGAGCTGATACCGCTCGCCGCAGCCG
AACGACCGAGCGCAGCGAGTCAGTGAGCGAGGAAGCGGAAGAGCGCCTGATGCGGTATTTTCTCCTTACG
CATCTGTGCGGTATTTCACACCGCATATGGTGCACTCTCAGTACAATCTGCTCTGATGCCGCATAGTTAA
GCCAGTATACACTCCGCTATCGCTACGTGACTGGGTCATGGCTGCGCCCCGACACCCGCCAACACCCGCT
GACGCGCCCTGACGGGCTTGTCTGCTCCCGGCATCCGCTTACAGACAAGCTGTGACCGTCTCCGGGAGCT
GCATGTGTCAGAGGTTTTCACCGTCATCACCGAAACGCGCGAGGCAGGGTGCCTTGATGTGGGCGCCGGC
GGTCGAGTGGCGACGGCGCGGCTTGTCCGCGCCCTGGTAGATTGCCTGGCCGTAGGCCAGCCATTTTTGA
GCGGCCAGCGGCCGCGATAGGCCGACGCGAAGCGGCGGGGCGTAGGGAGCGCAGCGACCGAAGGGTAGGC
GCTTTTTGCAGCTCTTCGGCTGTGCGCTGGCCAGACAGTTATGCACAGGCCAGGCGGGTTTTAAGAGTTT
TAATAAGTTTTAAAGAGTTTTAGGCGGAAAAATCGCCTTTTTTCTCTTTTATATCAGTCACTTACATGTG
TGACCGGTTCCCAATGTACGGCTTTGGGTTCCCAATGTACGGGTTCCGGTTCCCAATGTACGGCTTTGGG
TTCCCAATGTACGTGCTATCCACAGGAAAGAGACCTTTTCGACCTTTTTCCCCTGCTAGGGCAATTTGCC
CTAGCATCTGCTCCGTACATTAGGAACCGGCGGATGCTTCGCCCTCGATCAGGTTGCGGTAGCGCATGAC
TAGGATCGGGCCAGCCTGCCCCGCCTCCTCCTTCAAATCGTACTCCGGCAGGTCATTTGACCCGATCAGC
TTGCGCACGGTGAAACAGAACTTCTTGAACTCTCCGGCGCTGCCACTGCGTTCGTAGATCGTCTTGAACA
ACCATCTGGCTTCTGCCTTGCCTGCGGCGCGGCGTGCCAGGCGGTAGAGAAAACGGCCGATGCCGGGATC
GATCAAAAAGTAATCGGGGTGAACCGTCAGCACGTCCGGGTTCTTGCCTTCTGTGATCTCGCGGTACATC
CAATCAGCTAGCTCGATCTCGATGTACTCCGGCCGCCCGGTTTCGCTCTTTACGATCTTGTAGCGGCTAA
TCAAGGCTTCACCCTCGGATACCGTCACCAGGCGGCCGTTCTTGGCCTTCTTCGTACGCTGCATGGCAAC
GTGCGTGGTGTTTAACCGAATGCAGGTTTCTACCAGGTCGTCTTTCTGCTTTCCGCCATCGGCTCGCCGG
CAGAACTTGAGTACGTCCGCAACGTGTGGACGGAACACGCGGCCGGGCTTGTCTCCCTTCCCTTCCCGGT
ATCGGTTCATGGATTCGGTTAGATGGGAAACCGCCATCAGTACCAGGTCGTAATCCCACACACTGGCCAT
GCCGGCCGGCCCTGCGGAAACCTCTACGTGCCCGTCTGGAAGCTCGTAGCGGATCACCTCGCCAGCTCGT
CGGTCACGCTTCGACAGACGGAAAACGGCCACGTCCATGATGCTGCGACTATCGCGGGTGCCCACGTCAT
AGAGCATCGGAACGAAAAAATCTGGTTGCTCGTCGCCCTTGGGCGGCTTCCTAATCGACGGCGCACCGGC
TGCCGGCGGTTGCCGGGATTCTTTGCGGATTCGATCAGCGGCCGCTTGCCACGATTCACCGGGGCGTGCT
TCTGCCTCGATGCGTTGCCGCTGGGCGGCCTGCGCGGCCTTCAACTTCTCCACCAGGTCATCACCCAGCG
CCGCGCCGATTTGTACCGGGCCGGATGGTTTGCGACCGCTCACGCCGATTCCTCGGGCTTGGGGGTTCCA
GTGCCATTGCAGGGCCGGCAGACAACCCAGCCGCTTACGCCTGGCCAACCGCCCGTTCCTCCACACATGG
GGCATTCCACGGCGTCGGTGCCTGGTTGTTCTTGATTTTCCATGCCGCCTCCTTTAGCCGCTAAAATTCA
TCTACTCATTTATTCATTTGCTCATTTACTCTGGTAGCTGCGCGATGTATTCAGATAGCAGCTCGGTAAT
GGTCTTGCCTTGGCGTACCGCGTACATCTTCAGCTTGGTGTGATCCTCCGCCGGCAACTGAAAGTTGACC
CGCTTCATGGCTGGCGTGTCTGCCAGGCTGGCCAACGTTGCAGCCTTGCTGCTGCGTGCGCTCGGACGGC
CGGCACTTAGCGTGTTTGTGCTTTTGCTCATTTTCTCTTTACCTCATTAACTCAAATGAGTTTTGATTTA
ATTTCAGCGGCCAGCGCCTGGACCTCGCGGGCAGCGTCGCCCTCGGGTTCTGATTCAAGAACGGTTGTGC
CGGCGGCGGCAGTGCCTGGGTAGCTCACGCGCTGCGTGATACGGGACTCAAGAATGGGCAGCTCGTACCC
GGCCAGCGCCTCGGCAACCTCACCGCCGATGCGCGTGCCTTTGATCGCCCGCGACACGACAAAGGCCGCT
TGTAGCCTTCCATCCGTGACCTCAATGCGCTGCTTAACCAGCTCCACCAGGTCGGCGGTGGCCCATATGT
CGTAAGGGCTTGGCTGCACCGGAATCAGCACGAAGTCGGCTGCCTTGATCGCGGACACAGCCAAGTCCGC
CGCCTGGGGCGCTCCGTCGATCACTACGAAGTCGCGCCGGCCGATGGCCTTCACGTCGCGGTCAATCGTC
GGGCGGTCGATGCCGACAACGGTTAGCGGTTGATCTTCCCGCACGGCCGCCCAATCGCGGGCACTGCCCT
GGGGATCGGAATCGACTAACAGAACATCGGCCCCGGCGAGTTGCAGGGCGCGGGCTAGATGGGTTGCGAT
GGTCGTCTTGCCTGACCCGCCTTTCTGGTTAAGTACAGCGATAACCTTCATGCGTTCCCCTTGCGTATTT
GTTTATTTACTCATCGCATCATATACGCAGCGACCGCATGACGCAAGCTGTTTTACTCAAATACACATCA
CCTTTTTAGACGGCGGCGCTCGGTTTCTTCAGCGGCCAAGCTGGCCGGCCAGGCCGCCAGCTTGGCATCA
GACAAACCGGCCAGGATTTCATGCAGCCGCACGGTTGAGACGTGCGCGGGCGGCTCGAACACGTACCCGG
CCGCGATCATCTCCGCCTCGATCTCTTCGGTAATGAAAAACGGTTCGTCCTGGCCGTCCTGGTGCGGTTT
CATGCTTGTTCCTCTTGGCGTTCATTCTCGGCGGCCGCCAGGGCGTCGGCCTCGGTCAATGCGTCCTCAC
GGAAGGCACCGCGCCGCCTGGCCTCGGTGGGCGTCACTTCCTCGCTGCGCTCAAGTGCGCGGTACAGGGT
CGAGCGATGCACGCCAAGCAGTGCAGCCGCCTCTTTCACGGTGCGGCCTTCCTGGTCGATCAGCTCGCGG
GCGTGCGCGATCTGTGCCGGGGTGAGGGTAGGGCGGGGGCCAAACTTCACGCCTCGGGCCTTGGCGGCCT
CGCGCCCGCTCCGGGTGCGGTCGATGATTAGGGAACGCTCGAACTCGGCAATGCCGGCGAACACGGTCAA
CACCATGCGGCCGGCCGGCGTGGTGGTGTCGGCCCACGGCTCTGCCAGGCTACGCAGGCCCGCGCCGGCC
TCCTGGATGCGCTCGGCAATGTCCAGTAGGTCGCGGGTGCTGCGGGCCAGGCGGTCTAGCCTGGTCACTG
TCACAACGTCGCCAGGGCGTAGGTGGTCAAGCATCCTGGCCAGCTCCGGGCGGTCGCGCCTGGTGCCGGT
GATCTTCTCGGAAAACAGCTTGGTGCAGCCGGCCGCGTGCAGTTCGGCCCGTTGGTTGGTCAAGTCCTGG
TCGTCGGTGCTGACGCGGGCATAGCCCAGCAGGCCAGCGGCGGCGCTCTTGTTCATGGCGTAATGTCTCC
GGTTCTAGTCGCAAGTATTCTACTTTATGCGACTAAAACACGCGACAAGAAAACGCCAGGAAAAGGGCAG
GGCGGCAGCCTGTCGCGTAACTTAGGACTTGTGCGACATGTCGTTTTCAGAAGACGGCTGCACTGAACGT
CAGAAGCCGACTGCACTATAGCAGCGGAGGGGTTGGATCAAAGTACTTTGATCCCGAGGGGAACCCTGTG
GTTGGCATGCACATACAAATGGACGAACGGATAAACCT
Features (pLannotate 1.2.2; 29 found; start..end, strand, type, name):
     54..78      -  misc_feature   RB T-DNA repeat: right border repeat from nopaline C58 T-DNA
    144..298     -  CDS            lacZα (fragment): LacZα fragment of β-galactosidase; lacZ fragment
    301..321     -  misc_feature   MCS (fragment): pUC18/19 multiple cloning site
    812..1153    +  promoter       CaMV 35S promoter: strong constitutive promoter from cauliflower mosaic virus
   1196..1285    +  CDS            3xHA: three tandem HA epitope tags
   1307..1331    +  protein_bind   attB1: mutant version of attB; recombination site for the Gateway® BP reaction BP Clonase™
   1624..2301    +  CDS            pip (fragment): PIP_AERSO - Also known as pap. Experimental evidence at protein level: Swiss-Prot protein existence level 1. Higher activity toward long peptides. Acts on hydroxyproline beta-naphthylamide with almost as high an activity as on proline beta- naphthylamide. From Aeromonas sobria.
   3096..3224    +  CDS            pip (fragment): PIP_AERSO - Also known as pap. Experimental evidence at protein level: Swiss-Prot protein existence level 1. Higher activity toward long peptides. Acts on hydroxyproline beta-naphthylamide with almost as high an activity as on proline beta- naphthylamide. From Aeromonas sobria.
   3299..3460    +  CDS            pip (fragment): PIP_AERSO - Also known as pap. Experimental evidence at protein level: Swiss-Prot protein existence level 1. Higher activity toward long peptides. Acts on hydroxyproline beta-naphthylamide with almost as high an activity as on proline beta- naphthylamide. From Aeromonas sobria.
   3510..3534    -  protein_bind   attB2: mutant version of attB; recombination site for the Gateway® BP reaction BP Clonase™
   3560..3812    +  terminator     NOS terminator: nopaline synthase terminator and poly(A) signal
   3867..3889    -  protein_bind   lac operator (fragment): The lac repressor binds to the lac operator to inhibit transcription in E. coli. This inhibition can be relieved by adding lactose or isopropyl-β-D-thiogalactopyranoside (IPTG). lac repressor encoded by lacI
   3893..3923    -  promoter       lac promoter: promoter for the E. coli lac operon
   3938..3959    -  protein_bind   CAP binding site: CAP binding activates transcription in the presence of cAMP. E. coli catabolite activator protein
   3995..4247    -  terminator     NOS terminator: nopaline synthase terminator and poly(A) signal
   4398..5423    -  CDS            HygR: aminoglycoside phosphotransferase from E. coli; aph(4)-Ia; confers resistance to hygromycin
   5475..5654    -  promoter       NOS promoter: nopaline synthase promoter
   5734..6063    -  CDS            tnpA (fragment): TN5P_ECOLX - Also known as tnp. Experimental evidence at protein level: Swiss-Prot protein existence level 1. Mediates transposition of transposon Tn5 by a 'cut and paste' mechanism. First, the monomeric transposase binds the 19 bp inverted DNA repeats flanking the transposon. Then, dimerization of the DNA- bound transposase creates a synaptic DNA complex. After nicking of the first DNA strand, excision of the transposon proceeds through a series of intermediates. The transposase then mediates the insertion of the transposon at a new site by strand transfer. The activity of the wild- type tran
   6160..6184    -  misc_feature   LB T-DNA repeat: left border repeat from nopaline C58 T-DNA
   6443..6466    +  promoter       Pc promoter (fragment): intI1 (promoter lies within the coding sequence); class 1 integron promoter
   6642..6698    +  CDS            GmR (fragment): gentamycin acetyltransferase; aacC1; confers resistance to gentamycin
   6709..7496    +  CDS            SmR (fragment): aminoglycoside adenylyltransferase (Murphy, 1985); aadA; confers resistance to spectinomycin and streptomycin
   7742..8330    +  rep_origin     ori: high-copy-number ColE1/pMB1/pBR322/pUC origin of replication
   8516..8656    -  misc_feature   bom: basis of mobility region from pBR322
   8758..8797    -  CDS            rop (fragment): Rop protein, which maintains plasmids at low copy number; rop
   9000..9194    -  rep_origin     pVS1 oriV: origin of replication for the Pseudomonas plasmid pVS1 (Heeb et al., 2000)
   9260..10333   -  CDS            pVS1 RepA: replication protein from the Pseudomonas plasmid pVS1 (Heeb et al., 2000)
  10762..11391   -  CDS            pVS1 StaA: stability protein from the Pseudomonas plasmid pVS1 (Heeb et al., 2000)
  11951..12352   -  CDS            Y4CG_SINFN (fragment): Protein inferred from homology: Swiss-Prot protein existence level 3. From Sinorhizobium fredii (strain NBRC 101917 / NGR234).
