[The description below was written by a language model from this plasmid's Addgene catalogue record and pLannotate feature annotations shown in this document.]
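Description:
pGWB515_35S-HA-(ΔTP)DM3(Hh-0) S214A is a 12.6 kb plant binary expression vector built on the Gateway-compatible pGWB515 backbone, intended for Agrobacterium-mediated stable transformation or transient expression in plants. It carries a ColE1/pMB1-type origin with a bom site for propagation in E. coli and the pVS1 oriV, RepA and StaA functions for replication and stable maintenance in Agrobacterium. Bacterial selection is by spectinomycin through the aadA (SmR) gene. Between the nopaline-type right and left T-DNA border repeats lie the expression cassette and a plant selection cassette in which a NOS promoter drives the hygromycin phosphotransferase gene, followed by a NOS terminator.

The payload is the Arabidopsis thaliana gene DM3 (DANGEROUS MIX 3, At3g61540), Hh-0 allele, introduced by Gateway recombination and therefore flanked by attB1 and attB2 sites. A CaMV 35S promoter provides strong constitutive transcription, an N-terminal 3xHA epitope tag sits upstream of attB1 for immunodetection, and a NOS terminator supplies the polyadenylation signal. The encoded protein lacks amino acids 1–52, which the "ΔTP" in the name suggests is a transit peptide, and carries an S214A substitution. The automated annotation marks three separated stretches of the insert as resembling a bacterial proline iminopeptidase, which fits DM3 being an alpha/beta hydrolase; the gaps between them may reflect introns or simply regions of weaker similarity, which the record does not resolve. The record does not state the role of S214, though a serine-to-alanine change in such an enzyme would typically test a requirement for catalytic activity. The associated work concerns structural determinants of DM3 in triggering NLR-mediated genetic incompatibility, so this construct likely serves as a mutant variant for comparison in plant expression assays.
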