Addgene plasmid #229722: pGWB515_35S-HA-(ΔTP)DM3(Hh-0) S214A
Purpose: Stable transformation or transient expression of gene of interest in plants
Depositing lab: Eunyoung Chae. Depositing organization: National University of Singapore. Publication: Structural determinants of DANGEROUS MIX 3, an alpha/beta hydrolase that triggers NLR-mediated genetic incompatibility in plants. Wan WL, Kim G, Kim N, Tan YY, Watari M, Charoennit N, Lee RRQ, Phang IRK, Wang J, Liew YY, Hu D, Ng SK, Zhang Y, Jang IC, Song JJ, Chae E. Mol Cell. 2025 Jul 17;85(14):2776-2795.e8. doi: 10.1016/j.molcel.2025.06.021. PubMed 40680723.
Backbone
  Vector backbone: pGWB515
  Backbone manufacturer: Tsuyoshi Nakagawa (Addgene plasmid #74857)
  Vector type: Plant Expression
Growth in bacteria
  Bacterial resistance: Spectinomycin, 50 μg/mL
  Growth temperature: 37°C
  Growth strain: DH5alpha
  Copy number: High Copy
Gene/Insert
  Gene/Insert name: DM3(Hh-0) (alt name: At3g61540)
  Species: A. thaliana (mustard weed)
  Mutation: amino acid 1-52 were deleted, S214A
  Entrez Gene: AT3G61540 (a.k.a. AT3G61540)
  Cloning method: Gateway Cloning
Terms and licenses: Academic/Nonprofit Terms; Industry Terms: Not Available to Industry
Depositor comments: Please visit https://doi.org/10.1101/2024.10.28.620575 for bioRxiv preprint.
How to cite: pGWB515_35S-HA-(ΔTP)DM3(Hh-0) S214A was a gift from Eunyoung Chae (Addgene plasmid # 229722 ; http://n2t.net/addgene:229722 ; RRID:Addgene_229722)
